>Addgene plasmid #208062 | OR5-consensus | addgene full sequence | sequence record 411193 | Addgene NGS Result
TTAGCCATATTATTCATTGGTTATATAGCATAAATCAATATTGGCTATTGGCCATTGCATACGTTGTATC
TATATCATAATATGTACATTTATATTGGCTCATGTCCAATATGACCGCCATGTTGGCATTGATTATTGAC
TAGTTATTAATAGTAATCAATTACGGGGTCATTAGTTCATAGCCCATATATGGAGTTCCGCGTTACATAA
CTTACGGTAAATGGCCCGCCTGGCTGACCGCCCAACGACCCCCGCCCATTGACGTCAATAATGACGTATG
TTCCCATAGTAACGCCAATAGGGACTTTCCATTGACGTCAATGGGTGGAGTATTTACGGTAAACTGCCCA
CTTGGCAGTACATCAAGTGTATCATATGCCAAGTCCGCCCCCTATTGACGTCAATGACGGTAAATGGCCC
GCCTGGCATTATGCCCAGTACATGACCTTACGGGACTTTCCTACTTGGCAGTACATCTACGTATTAGTCA
TCGCTATTACCATGGTGATGCGGTTTTGGCAGTACACCAATGGGCGTGGATAGCGGTTTGACTCACGGGG
ATTTCCAAGTCTCCACCCCATTGACGTCAATGGGAGTTTGTTTTGGCACCAAAATCAACGGGACTTTCCA
AAATGTCGTAATAACCCCGCCCCGTTGACGCAAATGGGCGGTAGGCGTGTACGGTGGGAGGTCTATATAA
GCAGAGCTCGTTTAGTGAACCGTCAGATCACTAGAAGCTTTATTGCGGTAGTTTATCACAGTTAAATTGC
TAACGCAGTCAGTGCTTCTGACACAACAGTCTCGAACTTAAGCTGCAGAAGTTGGTCGTGAGGCACTGGG
CAGGTAAGTATCAAGGTTACAAGACAGGTTTAAGGAGACCAATAGAAACTGGGCTTGTCGAGACAGAGAA
GACTCTTGCGTTTCTGATAGGCACCTATTGGTCTTACTGACATCCACTTTGCCTTTCTCTCCACAGGTGT
CCACTCCCAGTTCAATTACAGCTCTTAAGGCTAGAGTACTTAATACGACTCACTATAGGCTAGCATGAAT
GGCACAGAAGGCCCTAACTTCTACGTGCCCTTCTCCAATGCGACGGGTGTGGTACGCGAATTCACGCGT
[930 nt withheld, positions 1120-2049]
TAAGCGGCCGCTTCGAGCAGACATGATAAGATACATTGATGAGTTTGGACAAACCACAACTAGAATGCAG
TGAAAAAAATGCTTTATTTGTGAAATTTGTGATGCTATTGCTTTATTTGTAACCATTATAAGCTGCAATA
AACAAGTTAACAACAACAATTGCATTCATTTTATGTTTCAGGTTCAGGGGGAGATGTGGGAGGTTTTTTA
AAGCAAGTAAAACCTCTACAAATGTGGTAAAATCGATAAGGATCCGGGCTGGCGTAATAGCGAAGAGGCC
CGCACCGATCGCCCTTCCCAACAGTTGCGCAGCCTGAATGGCGAATGG
[124 nt withheld, positions 2378-2501]
C
[91 nt withheld, positions 2503-2593]
A
[49 nt withheld, positions 2595-2643]
CCTTTGACGTTGGAGTCCACGTTCTTT
[37 nt withheld, positions 2671-2707]
ACCCTATCTCGGTCTATTCTTTTGATTTATAAGGGATTTTGCCGATTTCGGCCTATTGGTTAAAAAATGA
GCTGATTTAACAAAAATTTAACGCGAATTTTAACAAAATATTAACGCTTACAATTTCCTGATGCGGTATT
TTCTCCTTACGCATCTGTGCGGTATTTCACACCGCATATGGTGCACTCTCAGTACAATCTGCTCTGATGC
CGCATAGTTAAGCCAGCCCCGACACCCGCCAACACCCGCTGACGCGCCCTGACGGGCTTGTCTGCTCCCG
GCATCCGCTTACAGACAAGCTGTGACCGTCTCCGGGAGCTGCATGTGTCAGAGGTTTTCACCGTCATCAC
CGAAACGCGCGAGACGAAAGGGCCTCGTGATACGCCTATTTTTATAGGTTAATGTCATGATAATAATGGT
TTCTTAGACGTCAGGTGGCACTTTTCGGGGAAATGTGCGCGGAACCCCTATTTGTTTATTTTTCTAAATA
CATTCAAATATGTATCCGCTCATGAGACAATAACCCTGATAAATGCTTCAATAATATTGAAAAAGGAAGA
GTATGAGTATTCAACATTTCCGTGTCGCCCTTATTCCCTTTTTTGCGGCATTTTGCCTTCCTGTTTTTGC
TCACCCAGAAACGCTGGTGAAAGTAAAAGATGCTGAAGATCAGTTGGGTGCACGAGTGGGTTACATCGAA
CTGGATCTCAACAGCGGTAAGATCCTTGAGAGTTTTCGCCCCGAAGAACGTTTTCCAATGATGAGCACTT
TTAAAGTTCTGCTATGTGGCGCGGTATTATCCCGTATTGACGCCGGGCAAGAGCAACTCGGTCGCCGCAT
ACACTATTCTCAGAATGACTTGGTTGAGTACTCACCAGTCACAGAAAAGCATCTTACGGATGGCATGACA
GTAAGAGAATTATGCAGTGCTGCCATAACCATGAGTGATAACACTGCGGCCAACTTACTTCTGACAACGA
TCGGAGGACCGAAGGAGCTAACCGCTTTTTTGCACAACATGGGGGATCATGTAACTCGCCTTGATCGTTG
GGAACCGGAGCTGAATGAAGCCATACCAAACGACGAGCGTGACACCACGATGCCTGTAGCAATGGCAACA
ACGTTGCGCAAACTATTAACTGGCGAACTACTTACTCTAGCTTCCCGGCAACAATTAATAGACTGGATGG
AGGCGGATAAAGTTGCAGGACCACTTCTGCGCTCGGCCCTTCCGGCTGGCTGGTTTATTGCTGATAAATC
TGGAGCCGGTGAGCGTGGGTCTCGCGGTATCATTGCAGCACTGGGGCCAGATGGTAAGCCCTCCCGTATC
GTAGTTATCTACACGACGGGGAGTCAGGCAACTATGGATGAACGAAATAGACAGATCGCTGAGATAGGTG
CCTCACTGATTAAGCATTGGTAACTGTCAGACCAAGTTTACTCATATATACTTTAGATTGATTTAAAACT
TCATTTTTAATTTAAAAGGATCTAGGTGAAGATCCTTTTTGATAATCTCATGACCAAAATCCCTTAACGT
GAGTTTTCGTTCCACTGAGCGTCAGACCCCGTAGAAAAGATCAAAGGATCTTCTTGAGATCCTTTTTTTC
TGCGCGTAATCTGCTGCTTGCAAACAAAAAAACCACCGCTACCAGCGGTGGTTTGTTTGCCGGATCAAGA
GCTACCAACTCTTTTTCCGAAGGTAACTGGCTTCAGCAGAGCGCAGATACCAAATACTGTTCTTCTAGTG
TAGCCGTAGTTAGGCCACCACTTCAAGAACTCTGTAGCACCGCCTACATACCTCGCTCTGCTAATCCTGT
TACCAGTGGCTGCTGCCAGTGGCGATAAGTCGTGTCTTACCGGGTTGGACTCAAGACGATAGTTACCGGA
TAAGGCGCAGCGGTCGGGCTGAACGGGGGGTTCGTGCACACAGCCCAGCTTGGAGCGAACGACCTACACC
GAACTGAGATACCTACAGCGTGAGCTATGAGAAAGCGCCACGCTTCCCGAAGGGAGAAAGGCGGACAGGT
ATCCGGTAAGCGGCAGGGTCGGAACAGGAGAGCGCACGAGGGAGCTTCCAGGGGGAAACGCCTGGTATCT
TTATAGTCCTGTCGGGTTTCGCCACCTCTGACTTGAGCGTCGATTTTTGTGATGCTCGTCAGGGGGGCGG
AGCCTATGGAAAAACGCCAGCAACGCGGCCTTTTTACGGTTCCTGGCCTTTTGCTGGCCTTTTGCTCACA
TGGCTCGACAGATCTTCAATATTGGCCA
Features (pLannotate 1.2.2; 15 found; start..end, strand, type, name):
    127..504     +  enhancer       CMV enhancer: human cytomegalovirus immediate early enhancer
    506..705     +  promoter       CMV promoter: human cytomegalovirus (CMV) immediate early promoter
    844..976     +  intron         chimeric intron: chimera between introns from human β-globin and immunoglobulin heavy chain genes
   1021..1039    +  promoter       T7 promoter: promoter for bacteriophage T7 RNA polymerase
   1045..1107    +  CDS            OPSB_CONCO (fragment): Experimental evidence at protein level: Swiss-Prot protein existence level 1. Visual pigments are the light-absorbing molecules that mediate vision. They consist of an apoprotein, opsin, covalently linked to cis-retinal. From Conger conger (Conger eel) (Muraena conger).
   1126..2040    +  CDS            Olfr1019 (sequence withheld): O1019_MOUSE - Also known as Mor180-1. Experimental evidence at protein level: Swiss-Prot protein existence level 1. Olfactory receptor that is activated by the binding of organosulfur odorants with thioether groups such as (methylthio)methanethiol (MTMT). The activity of this receptor is mediated by G proteins which activate adenylyl cyclase (Probable). From Mus musculus (Mouse).
   2076..2197    -  polyA_signal   SV40 poly(A) signal: SV40 polyadenylation signal
   2220..2288    -  CDS            large T antigen (fragment): large T antigen from SV40 (simian virus 40)
   2307..2374    +  CDS            lacZα (fragment): LacZα fragment of β-galactosidase; lacZ fragment
   2378..2806    +  rep_origin     f1 ori (sequence partly withheld): f1 bacteriophage origin of replication; arrow indicates direction of (+) strand synthesis
   2834..2933    -  misc_feature   bom (fragment): basis of mobility region from pBR322
   3035..3070    -  CDS            rop (fragment): Rop protein, which maintains plasmids at low copy number; rop
   3165..3269    +  promoter       AmpR promoter: bla
   3270..4130    +  CDS            AmpR: β-lactamase; bla; confers resistance to ampicillin, carbenicillin, and related antibiotics
   4301..4889    +  rep_origin     ori: high-copy-number ColE1/pMB1/pBR322/pUC origin of replication
