[The description below was written by a language model from this plasmid's Addgene catalogue record and pLannotate feature annotations shown in this document.]
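Description:
OR5-consensus is a mammalian expression plasmid built on the Promega pCI backbone, carrying a synthetic odorant receptor (consOR5) whose sequence was engineered as a consensus of human OR5 family members. It is propagated in E. coli as a high-copy plasmid through a ColE1/pUC-type origin and selected with ampicillin via the β-lactamase gene. An f1 phage origin is also present, which in principle permits single-stranded DNA production. The catalogue lists a total size of about 5.0 kb, while the sequenced record used for annotation is slightly shorter at 4,975 nt.

The expression cassette consists of the human cytomegalovirus immediate-early enhancer and promoter, followed by the pCI chimeric β-globin/immunoglobulin intron, which generally improves mRNA processing and expression. A T7 promoter sits just upstream of the coding region and could support in vitro transcription. The open reading frame begins with a short N-terminal rhodopsin tag, which the automated annotation detects as an opsin fragment. Such a tag is commonly used with odorant receptors to aid cell-surface expression and to provide an epitope for detection. The receptor itself, cloned between retained MluI and NotI sites, was labelled by the annotation software as mouse Olfr1019. This is a best homology match rather than the true identity, since the insert is a designed consensus sequence. An SV40 polyadenylation signal terminates the transcript. The small large T antigen, lacZα, bom and rop fragments are backbone remnants.

The construct is suited to heterologous expression of the consensus receptor in cultured mammalian cells, in the context of studies on why odorant receptors are retained intracellularly and how conserved residues relate to their stability.
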