Addgene plasmid #208062: OR5-consensus
Purpose: Consensus OR5 engineered from human OR5 family members
Depositing lab: Hiroaki Matsunami. Depositing organization: Duke University. Publication: Structural instability and divergence from conserved residues underlie intracellular retention of mammalian odorant receptors. Ikegami K, de March CA, Nagai MH, Ghosh S, Do M, Sharma R, Bruguera ES, Lu YE, Fukutani Y, Vaidehi N, Yohda M, Matsunami H. Proc Natl Acad Sci U S A. 2020 Feb 11;117(6):2957-2967. doi: 10.1073/pnas.1915520117. Epub 2020 Jan 23. PubMed 31974307.
Backbone
  Vector backbone: pCI
  Backbone manufacturer: Promega
  Backbone size w/o insert (bp): 4006
  Total vector size (bp): 5014
  Modifications to backbone: Rhodopsin tag at N terminus
  Vector type: Mammalian Expression
Growth in bacteria
  Bacterial resistance: Ampicillin, 100 μg/mL
  Growth temperature: 37°C
  Growth strain: DH5alpha
  Copy number: High Copy
Gene/Insert
  Gene/Insert name: OR5-consensus (alt name: consOR5)
  Species: Synthetic
  Insert size (bp): 1008
  Promoter: CMV
  Tag / fusion protein: Rhodopsin tag (N terminal on insert)
  Cloning method: Restriction Enzyme; 5′ cloning site MluI (not destroyed); 3′ cloning site NotI (not destroyed)
  Sequencing primers: 5′ CTCCACAGGTGTCCACTC; 3′ CACTGCATTCTAGTTGTGG
Terms and licenses: Academic/Nonprofit Terms; Industry Terms: Not Available to Industry
How to cite: OR5-consensus was a gift from Hiroaki Matsunami (Addgene plasmid # 208062 ; http://n2t.net/addgene:208062 ; RRID:Addgene_208062)
