>Addgene plasmid #208062 | OR5-consensus | depositor partial sequence | sequence record 406149 | Rhodopsin-tagged OR5-consensus ORF
ATGAATGGCACAGAAGGCCCTAACTTCTACGTGCCCTTCTCCAATGCGACGGGTGTGGTACGCGAATTCA
CGCGT
[930 nt withheld, positions 76-1005]
TAA
